Addgene plasmid #165072: p23-NES-PguCas13b-msfGFP-NES-Flag
Purpose: overexpression of PguCas13b in human cells
Depositing lab: Ling-Ling Chen. Depositing organization: CAS Center for Excellence in Molecular Cell Science. Publication: Screening for functional circular RNAs using the CRISPR-Cas13 system. Li S, Li X, Xue W, Zhang L, Yang LZ, Cao SM, Lei YN, Liu CX, Guo SK, Shan L, Wu M, Tao X, Zhang JL, Gao X, Zhang J, Wei J, Li J, Yang L, Chen LL. Nat Methods. 2021 Jan;18(1):51-59. doi: 10.1038/s41592-020-01011-4. Epub 2020 Dec 7. PubMed 33288960.
Backbone
  Vector backbone: pHAGE
  Vector type: Mammalian Expression, Lentiviral
  Selectable markers: Puromycin
Growth in bacteria
  Bacterial resistance: Ampicillin, 100 μg/mL
  Growth temperature: 37°C
  Growth strain: NEB Stable
  Copy number: High Copy
Gene/Insert
  Gene/Insert name: PguCas13b
  Species: Porphyromonas gulae
  Cloning method: Ligation Independent Cloning
  Sequencing primers: 5′ -
Terms and licenses: Academic/Nonprofit Terms; Industry Terms: Not Available to Industry
Depositor comments: Please note that the fluorophore is sfGFP. Previous versions of SnapGene may label it as mCFP.
How to cite: p23-NES-PguCas13b-msfGFP-NES-Flag was a gift from Ling-Ling Chen (Addgene plasmid # 165072 ; http://n2t.net/addgene:165072 ; RRID:Addgene_165072)
