[The description below was written by a language model from this plasmid's Addgene catalogue record and pLannotate feature annotations shown in this document.]
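Description:
p23-NES-PguCas13b-msfGFP-NES-Flag is a lentiviral mammalian expression plasmid built on the pHAGE backbone for overexpressing the RNA-targeting CRISPR effector Cas13b from Porphyromonas gulae in human cells. It is propagated in E. coli through a high-copy ColE1/pUC-type origin with ampicillin resistance (bla). The viral framework comprises a truncated HIV-1 5' LTR, the Ψ packaging signal with an adjoining gag fragment, the Rev response element, the cPPT/CTS, and a self-inactivating ΔU3 3' LTR. These elements allow the transfer genome to be packaged when helper functions are supplied in trans, and to integrate into target cells without active viral promoters. Small fragments annotated as Rev, nef, lacI, SV40 ori and SV40 poly(A) appear to be backbone remnants rather than functional units.

The expression cassette is driven by the strong constitutive human EF-1α promoter. The feature table leaves the long stretch between this promoter and the fluorescent protein unannotated. That region presumably holds the PguCas13b coding sequence and, as the construct name indicates, a nuclear export signal, although neither is detected by the annotation tool. Downstream lie superfolder GFP (the depositor notes that some software mislabels it as mCFP), a second NES implied by the name, and a 3xFLAG epitope. The result is a fusion intended to be cytoplasmic that can be followed by fluorescence or anti-FLAG detection. An EMCV IRES then links puromycin N-acetyltransferase to the same transcript, so puromycin selection enriches for cells expressing the Cas13b fusion, and a WPRE enhances transcript expression. No guide RNA cassette is annotated, so guides would have to be supplied separately. The associated publication used Cas13 systems to screen for functional circular RNAs.
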