Features (pLannotate 1.2.2; 25 found; start..end, strand, type, name):
     18..118     +  CDS            Rev (fragment): human immunodeficiency virus 1 (HIV-1) Rev protein; rev; enhances nuclear export of unspliced and incompletely spliced viral mRNAs
    163..280     +  misc_feature   cPPT/CTS: central polypurine tract and central termination sequence of HIV-1
    328..1506    +  promoter       EF-1α promoter: strong constitutive promoter for human elongation factor EF-1α
   5081..5799    +  CDS            superfolder GFP (fragment): GFP variant that folds robustly even when fused to poorly folded proteins (Pédelacq et al., 2006) mammalian codon-optimized
   5858..5923    +  CDS            3xFLAG: three tandem FLAG® epitope tags, followed by an enterokinase cleavage site
   6035..6497    +  misc_feature   IRES: internal ribosome entry site (IRES) of the encephalomyocarditis virus (EMCV)
   6517..7116    +  CDS            PuroR: puromycin N-acetyltransferase; pac from Streptomyces alboniger; confers resistance to puromycin
   7135..7723    +  misc_feature   WPRE: woodchuck hepatitis virus posttranscriptional regulatory element
   7731..7796    +  CDS            nef (fragment): NEF_HV1Z2 - Experimental evidence at protein level: Swiss-Prot protein existence level 1. Extracellular Nef protein targets CD4(+) T-lymphocytes for apoptosis by interacting with CXCR4 surface receptors. From Human immunodeficiency virus type 1 group M subtype D (isolate Z2/CDC-Z34) (HIV-1).
   7798..8031    +  LTR            3' LTR (ΔU3): self-inactivating 3' long terminal repeat (LTR) from HIV-1
   8236..8340    +  promoter       AmpR promoter: bla
   8341..9201    +  CDS            AmpR: β-lactamase; bla; confers resistance to ampicillin, carbenicillin, and related antibiotics
   9372..9960    +  rep_origin     ori: high-copy-number ColE1/pMB1/pBR322/pUC origin of replication
  10143..10197   +  CDS            lacI (fragment): lac repressor; lacI; The lac repressor binds to the lac operator to inhibit transcription in E. coli. This inhibition can be relieved by adding lactose or isopropyl-β-D-thiogalactopyranoside (IPTG).
  10203..10296   +  rep_origin     SV40 ori (fragment): SV40 origin of replication
  10321..10358   +  CDS            lacI (fragment): lac repressor; lacI; The lac repressor binds to the lac operator to inhibit transcription in E. coli. This inhibition can be relieved by adding lactose or isopropyl-β-D-thiogalactopyranoside (IPTG).
  10371..10392   +  protein_bind   CAP binding site: CAP binding activates transcription in the presence of cAMP. E. coli catabolite activator protein
  10407..10437   +  promoter       lac promoter: promoter for the E. coli lac operon
  10441..10463   +  protein_bind   lac operator (fragment): The lac repressor binds to the lac operator to inhibit transcription in E. coli. This inhibition can be relieved by adding lactose or isopropyl-β-D-thiogalactopyranoside (IPTG). lac repressor encoded by lacI
  10495..10578   +  polyA_signal   SV40 poly(A) signal (fragment): SV40 polyadenylation signal
  10745..11074   +  CDS            nef (fragment): NEF_HV1BR - Experimental evidence at protein level: Swiss-Prot protein existence level 1. Extracellular Nef protein targets CD4(+) T-lymphocytes for apoptosis by interacting with CXCR4 surface receptors (PubMed:14990729). From Human immunodeficiency virus type 1 group M subtype B (isolate BRU/LAI) (HIV-1).
  11122..11379   +  LTR            5' LTR (truncated): truncated 5' long terminal repeat (LTR) from HIV-1
  11426..11551   +  misc_feature   HIV-1 Ψ: packaging signal of human immunodeficiency virus type 1
  11535..11873   +  CDS            HIV-1 gag (fragment): gag protein from human immunodeficiency virus 1; gag
  12048..12281   +  misc_feature   RRE: The Rev response element (RRE) of HIV-1 allows for Rev-dependent mRNA export from the nucleus to the cytoplasm.
>Addgene plasmid #165072 | p23-NES-PguCas13b-msfGFP-NES-Flag | addgene full sequence | sequence record 408441 | Addgene NGS Result
CACCATTATCGTTTCAGACCCACCTCCCAACCCCGAGGGGACCCGACAGGCCCGAAGGAATAGAAGAAGA
AGGTGGAGAGAGAGACAGAGACAGATCCATTCGATTAGTGAACGGATCTCGACGGTATCGCCGAATTCAC
AAATGGCAGTATTCATCCACAATTTTAAAAGAAAAGGGGGGATTGGGGGGTACAGTGCAGGGGAAAGAAT
AGTAGACATAATAGCAACAGACATACAAACTAAAGAATTACAAAAACAAATTACAAAAATTCAAAATTTT
CGGGTTTATTACAGGGACAGCAGAGATCCAGTTTGGACTAGTCGTGAGGCTCCGGTGCCCGTCAGTGGGC
AGAGCGCACATCGCCCACAGTCCCCGAGAAGTTGGGGGGAGGGGTCGGCAATTGAACCGGTGCCTAGAGA
AGGTGGCGCGGGGTAAACTGGGAAAGTGATGTCGTGTACTGGCTCCGCCTTTTTCCCGAGGGTGGGGGAG
AACCGTATATAAGTGCAGTAGTCGCCGTGAACGTTCTTTTTCGCAACGGGTTTGCCGCCAGAACACAGGT
AAGTGCCGTGTGTGGTTCCCGCGGGCCTGGCCTCTTTACGGGTTATGGCCCTTGCGTGCCTTGAATTACT
TCCACCTGGCTGCAGTACGTGATTCTTGATCCCGAGCTTCGGGTTGGAAGTGGGTGGGAGAGTTCGAGGC
CTTGCGCTTAAGGAGCCCCTTCGCCTCGTGCTTGAGTTGAGGCCTGGCCTGGGCGCTGGGGCCGCCGCGT
GCGAATCTGGTGGCACCTTCGCGCCTGTCTCGCTGCTTTCGATAAGTCTCTAGCCATTTAAAATTTTTGA
TGACCTGCTGCGACGCTTTTTTTCTGGCAAGATAGTCTTGTAAATGCGGGCCAAGATCTGCACACTGGTA
TTTCGGTTTTTGGGGCCGCGGGCGGCGACGGGGCCCGTGCGTCCCAGCGCACATGTTCGGCGAGGCGGGG
CCTGCGAGCGCGGCCACCGAGAATCGGACGGGGGTAGTCTCAAGCTGGCCGGCCTGCTCTGGTGCCTGGC
CTCGCGCCGCCGTGTATCGCCCCGCCCTGGGCGGCAAGGCTGGCCCGGTCGGCACCAGTTGCGTGAGCGG
AAAGATGGCCGCTTCCCGGCCCTGCTGCAGGGAGCTCAAAATGGAGGACGCGGCGCTCGGGAGAGCGGGC
GGGTGAGTCACCCACACAAAGGAAAAGGGCCTTTCCGTCCTCAGCCGTCGCTTCATGTGACTCCACGGAG
TACCGGGCGCCGTCCAGGCACCTCGATTAGTTCTCGAGCTTTTGGAGTACGTCGTCTTTAGGTTGGGGGG
AGGGGTTTTATGCGATGGAGTTTCCCCACACTGAGTGGGTGGAGACTGAAGTTAGGCCAGCTTGGCACTT
GATGTAATTCTCCTTGGAATTTGCCCTTTTTGAGTTTGGATCTTGGTTCATTCTCAAGCCTCAGACAGTG
GTTCAAAGTTTTTTTCTTCCATTTCAGGTGTCGTGAAGCGGCCATGCTGTACCCTGAGCGGCTGCGGCGG
ATCCTGACCGCTAGCACAGAGCAGAGCGAGAGGCCCTACAACGGCACCTACTACACCCTGGAAGATAAGC
ACTTCTGGGCCGCCTTTCTGAACCTGGCCAGACACAACGCCTACATCACCCTGACACACATCGACCGGCA
GCTGGCCTACAGCAAGGCCGACATCACCAACGACCAGGACGTGCTGAGCTTCAAGGCCCTGTGGAAGAAC
TTCGACAACGACCTGGAAAGAAAGAGCCGGCTGCGGAGCCTGATCCTGAAGCACTTCAGCTTTCTGGAAG
GCGCCGCTTACGGCAAGAAGCTGTTCGAGTCTAAGAGCAGCGGCAACAAGAGCAGCAAGAACAAAGAGCT
GACCAAGAAAGAGAAAGAGGAACTGCAGGCCAACGCTCTGAGCCTGGACAACCTGAAGTCTATCCTGTTC
GACTTCCTGCAGAAGCTGAAGGACTTCCGGAACTACTACAGCCACTACCGGCACAGCGGAAGCAGCGAGC
TGCCTCTGTTCGACGGCAACATGCTGCAGCGGCTGTACAACGTGTTCGACGTGTCCGTGCAGCGCGTGAA
GATCGACCACGAGCACAACGATGAGGTGGACCCTCACTACCACTTCAACCACCTCGTGCGGAAGGGCAAG
AAGGACAGATACGGCCACAACGACAACCCCAGCTTCAAGCACCACTTCGTGGACGGCGAAGGCATGGTTA
CAGAAGCCGGCCTGCTGTTCTTCGTGTCCCTGTTCCTGGAAAAGCGGGACGCCATCTGGATGCAGAAGAA
GATCCGGGGCTTCAAAGGCGGCACCGAGACATACCAGCAGATGACCAACGAGGTGTTCTGCCGGTCCAGA
ATCAGCCTGCCTAAGCTGAAGCTGGAAAGCCTGCGGATGGACGACTGGATGCTGCTGGACATGCTGAACG
AACTCGTGCGGTGCCCCAAGCCTCTGTACGACAGACTGAGAGAGGACGACCGGGCCTGCTTTAGAGTGCC
CGTGGATATCCTGCCTGACGAGGACGATACAGATGGCGGCGGAGAGGACCCCTTCAAGAATACCCTCGTC
CGGCACCAGGACAGATTCCCTTACTTCGCCCTGCGGTACTTCGACCTGAAGAAGGTGTTCACCAGCCTGC
GGTTCCACATCGATCTGGGCACCTACCACTTTGCCATCTACAAGAAGATGATCGGCGAGCAGCCCGAGGA
CAGACACCTGACCAGAAACCTGTACGGCTTCGGCCGGATCCAGGACTTCGCCGAAGAACACAGACCCGAG
GAATGGAAGCGGCTCGTCAGAGATCTGGACTACTTCGAGACAGGCGACAAGCCCTACATCAGCCAGACAA
GCCCACACTACCACATCGAGAAGGGAAAGATCGGCCTGAGATTCATGCCCGAGGGCCAGCATCTTTGGCC
CTCTCCAGAAGTGGGCACCACCAGAACCGGCAGATCTAAGTACGCCCAGGACAAGAGACTGACCGCCGAG
GCCTTTCTGTCTGTGCACGAGCTGATGCCTATGATGTTCTACTACTTCCTGCTGCGCGAGAAGTACAGCG
AGGAAGTGTCTGCCGAGAGAGTGCAGGGCAGAATCAAGCGCGTGATCGAGGATGTGTACGCCGTGTACGA
TGCCTTTGCCAGGGACGAGATCAACACCCGGGATGAGCTGGATGCCTGCCTGGCCGATAAGGGCATCAGA
AGAGGCCATCTGCCTCGCCAGATGATCGCCATCCTGAGCCAAGAGCACAAGGACATGGAAGAGAAGATTC
GGAAGAAACTGCAAGAGATGATGGCCGACACCGACCACCGGCTGGATATGCTGGATAGACAGACCGACCG
GAAGATCAGAATCGGCCGGAAGAATGCCGGACTGCCTAAGAGCGGAGTGATCGCCGATTGGCTCGTGCGG
GACATGATGAGATTTCAGCCCGTGGCCAAGGACGCCAGCGGAAAGCCTCTGAACAACTCCAAGGCCAACA
GCACCGAGTACCGGATGCTGCAGAGAGCCCTGGCTCTGTTTGGAGGCGAGAAAGAGAGGCTGACCCCATA
CTTCCGGCAGATGAATCTGACCGGCGGAAACAACCCTCATCCTTTTCTGCACGAAACTCGCTGGGAGAGC
CACACCAACATCCTGTCCTTTTACCGGTCCTACCTGAGAGCCCGCAAGGCCTTCCTCGAAAGGATCGGCA
GATCCGACAGAGTGGAAAACCGGCCATTTCTGCTGCTGAAAGAGCCCAAGACCGACAGACAGACACTGGT
GGCTGGATGGAAGGGCGAGTTCCATCTGCCAAGAGGCATCTTCACAGAGGCCGTGCGGGATTGCCTGATC
GAGATGGGACACGATGAAGTGGCCAGCTACAAAGAAGTGGGATTCATGGCCAAGGCCGTGCCACTGTACT
TTGAGAGAGCCTGCGAGGACAGGGTGCAGCCCTTTTACGACAGCCCCTTCAACGTGGGCAACAGCCTGAA
GCCTAAGAAGGGCAGATTCCTGAGCAAAGAGGAACGGGCCGAAGAGTGGGAGCGGGGCAAAGAGAGATTC
CGGGATCTCGAAGCCTGGTCCTATAGCGCCGCCAGAAGAATCGAGGACGCCTTTGCCGGCATCGAGTATG
CTAGCCCCGGAAACAAGAAGAAAATCGAGCAGCTCCTGCGGGACCTGAGCCTGTGGGAAGCCTTTGAGAG
CAAGCTGAAAGTGCGGGCCGACCGGATCAATCTGGCCAAGCTGAAGAAAGAAATCCTGGAAGCCCAAGAA
CACCCCTACCACGACTTCAAGAGCTGGCAGAAGTTCGAGCGCGAGCTGCGGCTGGTCAAGAACCAGGATA
TCATCACCTGGATGATGTGCCGCGACCTGATGGAAGAAAACAAGGTGGAAGGCCTGGACACCGGCACACT
GTACCTGAAGGACATCAGACCCAACGTGCAAGAGCAGGGCAGCCTGAACGTGCTGAACAGAGTGAAGCCC
ATGAGACTGCCCGTGGTGGTGTACAGAGCCGATAGCAGAGGCCACGTGCACAAAGAAGAAGCCCCTCTGG
CCACCGTGTACATCGAGGAAAGAGACACCAAGCTGCTGAAGCAGGGCAACTTCAAGTCCTTCGTGAAGGA
CAGGCGGCTGAACGGCCTGTTCTCCTTCGTTGATACTGGCGGACTGGCCATGGAACAGTACCCCATCTCC
AAGCTGAGAGTGGAATACGAGCTGGCCAAGTACCAGACCGCCAGAGTGTGTGTGTTCGAGCTGACCCTGA
GACTGGAAGAGTCCCTGCTGACCCGGTATCCTCATCTGCCCGACGAGAGCTTCAGAGAGATGCTGGAATC
TTGGAGCGACCCTCTGCTGGCCAAATGGCCTGAACTGCACGGAAAAGTGCGGCTGCTGATCGCCGTGCGG
AATGCCTTTAGCCACAATCAGTACCCTATGTACGACGAGGCCGTGTTCAGCTCCATCCGGAAGTACGATC
CTAGCAGCCCCGACGCCATCGAAGAGAGAATGGGCCTGAATATCGCCCACCGCCTGTCTGAGGAAGTGAA
GCAGGCCAAAGAAACCGTGGAACGGATCATTCAGGCCAGTATGGTGAGCAAGGGCGAGGAGCTGTTCACC
GGGGTGGTGCCCATCCTGGTCGAGCTGGACGGCGACGTAAACGGCCACAAGTTCAGCGTGCGCGGCGAGG
GCGAGGGCGATGCCACCAACGGCAAGCTGACCCTGAAGTTCATCTGCACCACCGGCAAGCTGCCCGTGCC
CTGGCCCACCCTCGTGACCACCCTGACCTACGGCGTGCAGTGCTTCAGCCGCTACCCCGACCACATGAAG
CGCCACGACTTCTTCAAGTCCGCCATGCCCGAAGGCTACGTCCAGGAGCGCACCATCAGCTTCAAGGACG
ACGGCACCTACAAGACCCGCGCCGAGGTGAAGTTCGAGGGCGACACCCTGGTGAACCGCATCGAGCTGAA
GGGCATCGACTTCAAGGAGGACGGCAACATCCTGGGGCACAAGCTGGAGTACAACTTCAACAGCCACAAC
GTCTATATCACCGCCGACAAGCAGAAGAACGGCATCAAGGCCAACTTCAAGATCCGCCACAACGTGGAGG
ACGGCAGCGTGCAGCTCGCCGACCACTACCAGCAGAACACCCCCATCGGCGACGGCCCCGTGCTGCTGCC
CGACAACCACTACCTGAGCACCCAGTCCAAGCTGAGCAAAGACCCCAACGAGAAGCGCGATCACATGGTC
CTGCTGGAGTTCGTGACCGCCGCCGGGATCACTCACGGCATGGACGAGCTGTACAAGTACCTTCAACTGC
CTCCACTTGAAAGACTGACACTGCTAGAGCAACGCGTGCAGCTAAGCGACTACAAAGACCATGACGGTGA
TTATAAAGATCATGACATCGATTACAAGGATGACGATGACAAGTAAGGATCCCTCCCCCCCCCCTAACGT
TACTGGCCGAAGCCGCTTGGAATAAGGCCGGTGTGCGTTTGTCTATATGTTATTTTCCACCATATTGCCG
TCTTTTGGCAATGTGAGGGCCCGGAAACCTGGCCCTGTCTTCTTGACGAGCATTCCTAGGGGTCTTTCCC
CTCTCGCCAAAGGAATGCAAGGTCTGTTGAATGTCGTGAAGGAAGCAGTTCCTCTGGAAGCTTCTTGAAG
ACAAACAACGTCTGTAGCGACCCTTTGCAGGCAGCGGAACCCCCCACCTGGCGACAGGTGCCTCTGCGGC
CAAAAGCCACGTGTATAAGATACACCTGCAAAGGCGGCACAACCCCAGTGCCACGTTGTGAGTTGGATAG
TTGTGGAAAGAGTCAAATGGCTCTCCTCAAGCGTATTCAACAAGGGGCTGAAGGATGCCCAGAAGGTACC
CCATTGTATGGGATCTGATCTGGGGCCTCGGTGCACATGCTTTACATGTGTTTAGTCGAGGTTAAAAAAA
CGTCTAGGCCCCCCGAACCACGGGGACGTGGTTTTCCTTTGAAAAACACGATGATAAGGATCCACCGGAG
CTTACCATGACCGAGTACAAGCCCACGGTGCGCCTCGCCACCCGCGACGACGTCCCCAGGGCCGTACGCA
CCCTCGCCGCCGCGTTCGCCGACTACCCCGCCACGCGCCACACCGTCGATCCGGACCGCCACATCGAGCG
GGTCACCGAGCTGCAAGAACTCTTCCTCACGCGCGTCGGGCTCGACATCGGCAAGGTGTGGGTCGCGGAC
GACGGCGCCGCGGTGGCGGTCTGGACCACGCCGGAGAGCGTCGAAGCGGGGGCGGTGTTCGCCGAGATCG
GCCCGCGCATGGCCGAGTTGAGCGGTTCCCGGCTGGCCGCGCAGCAACAGATGGAAGGCCTCCTGGCGCC
GCACCGGCCCAAGGAGCCCGCGTGGTTCCTGGCCACCGTCGGCGTCTCGCCCGACCACCAGGGCAAGGGT
CTGGGCAGCGCCGTCGTGCTCCCCGGAGTGGAGGCGGCCGAGCGCGCCGGGGTGCCCGCCTTCCTGGAGA
CCTCCGCGCCCCGCAACCTCCCCTTCTACGAGCGGCTCGGCTTCACCGTCACCGCCGACGTCGAGGTGCC
CGAAGGACCGCGCACCTGGTGCATGACCCGCAAGCCCGGTGCCTGACGCCCATCGATAGATCCTAATCAA
CCTCTGGATTACAAAATTTGTGAAAGATTGACTGGTATTCTTAACTATGTTGCTCCTTTTACGCTATGTG
GATACGCTGCTTTAATGCCTTTGTATCATGCTATTGCTTCCCGTATGGCTTTCATTTTCTCCTCCTTGTA
TAAATCCTGGTTGCTGTCTCTTTATGAGGAGTTGTGGCCCGTTGTCAGGCAACGTGGCGTGGTGTGCACT
GTGTTTGCTGACGCAACCCCCACTGGTTGGGGCATTGCCACCACCTGTCAGCTCCTTTCCGGGACTTTCG
CTTTCCCCCTCCCTATTGCCACGGCGGAACTCATCGCCGCCTGCCTTGCCCGCTGCTGGACAGGGGCTCG
GCTGTTGGGCACTGACAATTCCGTGGTGTTGTCGGGGAAATCATCGTCCTTTCCTTGGCTGCTCGCCTGT
GTTGCCACCTGGATTCTGCGCGGGACGTCCTTCTGCTACGTCCCTTCGGCCCTCAATCCAGCGGACCTTC
CTTCCCGCGGCCTGCTGCCGGCTCTGCGGCCTCTTCCGCGTCTTCGCCTTCGCCCTCAGACGAGTCGGAT
CTCCCTTTGGGCCGCCTCCCCGCCTGAGATCCTTTAAGACCAATGACTTACAAGGCAGCTGTAGATCTTA
GCCACTTTTTAAAAGAAAAGGGGGGACTGGAAGGGCTAATTCACTCCCAACGAAGACAAGATCTGCTTTT
TGCTTGTACTGGGTCTCTCTGGTTAGACCAGATCTGAGCCTGGGAGCTCTCTGGCTAACTAGGGAACCCA
CTGCTTAAGCCTCAATAAAGCTTGCCTTGAGTGCTTCAAGTAGTGTGTGCCCGTCTGTTGTGTGACTCTG
GTAACTAGAGATCCCTCAGACCCTTTTAGTCAGTGTGGAAAATCTCTAGCAGTAGTAGTTCATGTCATCT
TATTATTCAGTATTTATAACTTGCAAAGAAATGAATATCAGAGAGTGAGAGGCCCGGGTTAATTAAGGAA
AGGGCTAGATCATTCTTGAAGACGAAAGGGCCTCGTGATACGCCTATTTTTATAGGTTAATGTCATGATA
ATAATGGTTTCTTAGACGTCAGGTGGCACTTTTCGGGGAAATGTGCGCGGAACCCCTATTTGTTTATTTT
TCTAAATACATTCAAATATGTATCCGCTCATGAGACAATAACCCTGATAAATGCTTCAATAATATTGAAA
AAGGAAGAGTATGAGTATTCAACATTTCCGTGTCGCCCTTATTCCCTTTTTTGCGGCATTTTGCCTTCCT
GTTTTTGCTCACCCAGAAACGCTGGTGAAAGTAAAAGATGCTGAAGATCAGTTGGGTGCACGAGTGGGTT
ACATCGAACTGGATCTCAACAGCGGTAAGATCCTTGAGAGTTTTCGCCCCGAAGAACGTTTTCCAATGAT
GAGCACTTTTAAAGTTCTGCTATGTGGCGCGGTATTATCCCGTGTTGACGCCGGGCAAGAGCAACTCGGT
CGCCGCATACACTATTCTCAGAATGACTTGGTTGAGTACTCACCAGTCACAGAAAAGCATCTTACGGATG
GCATGACAGTAAGAGAATTATGCAGTGCTGCCATAACCATGAGTGATAACACTGCGGCCAACTTACTTCT
GACAACGATCGGAGGACCGAAGGAGCTAACCGCTTTTTTGCACAACATGGGGGATCATGTAACTCGCCTT
GATCGTTGGGAACCGGAGCTGAATGAAGCCATACCAAACGACGAGCGTGACACCACGATGCCTGTAGCAA
TGGCAACAACGTTGCGCAAACTATTAACTGGCGAACTACTTACTCTAGCTTCCCGGCAACAATTAATAGA
CTGGATGGAGGCGGATAAAGTTGCAGGACCACTTCTGCGCTCGGCCCTTCCGGCTGGCTGGTTTATTGCT
GATAAATCTGGAGCCGGTGAGCGTGGGTCTCGCGGTATCATTGCAGCACTGGGGCCAGATGGTAAGCCCT
CCCGTATCGTAGTTATCTACACGACGGGGAGTCAGGCAACTATGGATGAACGAAATAGACAGATCGCTGA
GATAGGTGCCTCACTGATTAAGCATTGGTAACTGTCAGACCAAGTTTACTCATATATACTTTAGATTGAT
TTAAAACTTCATTTTTAATTTAAAAGGATCTAGGTGAAGATCCTTTTTGATAATCTCATGACCAAAATCC
CTTAACGTGAGTTTTCGTTCCACTGAGCGTCAGACCCCGTAGAAAAGATCAAAGGATCTTCTTGAGATCC
TTTTTTTCTGCGCGTAATCTGCTGCTTGCAAACAAAAAAACCACCGCTACCAGCGGTGGTTTGTTTGCCG
GATCAAGAGCTACCAACTCTTTTTCCGAAGGTAACTGGCTTCAGCAGAGCGCAGATACCAAATACTGTTC
TTCTAGTGTAGCCGTAGTTAGGCCACCACTTCAAGAACTCTGTAGCACCGCCTACATACCTCGCTCTGCT
AATCCTGTTACCAGTGGCTGCTGCCAGTGGCGATAAGTCGTGTCTTACCGGGTTGGACTCAAGACGATAG
TTACCGGATAAGGCGCAGCGGTCGGGCTGAACGGGGGGTTCGTGCACACAGCCCAGCTTGGAGCGAACGA
CCTACACCGAACTGAGATACCTACAGCGTGAGCTATGAGAAAGCGCCACGCTTCCCGAAGGGAGAAAGGC
GGACAGGTATCCGGTAAGCGGCAGGGTCGGAACAGGAGAGCGCACGAGGGAGCTTCCAGGGGGAAACGCC
TGGTATCTTTATAGTCCTGTCGGGTTTCGCCACCTCTGACTTGAGCGTCGATTTTTGTGATGCTCGTCAG
GGGGGCGGAGCCTATGGAAAAACGCCAGCAACGCGGCCTTTTTACGGTTCCTGGCCTTTTGCTGGCCTTT
TGCTCACATGTTCTTTCCTGCGTTATCCCCTGATTCTGTGGATAACCGTATTACCGCCTTTGAGTGAGCT
GATACCGCTCGCCGCAGCCGAACGACCGAGCGCAGCGAGTCAGTGAGCGAGGAAGCGGAAGAGCGCCCAA
TACGCAAACCGCCTCTCCCCGCGCGTTGGCCGATTCATTAATGCAGCAAGCTCATGGCTGACTAATTTTT
TTTATTTATGCAGAGGCCGAGGCCGCCTCGGCCTCTGAGCTATTCCAGAAGTAGTGAGGAGGCTTTTTTG
GAGGCCTAGGCTTTTGCAAAAAGCTCCCCGTGGCACGACAGGTTTCCCGACTGGAAAGCGGGCAGTGAGC
GCAACGCAATTAATGTGAGTTAGCTCACTCATTAGGCACCCCAGGCTTTACACTTTATGCTTCCGGCTCG
TATGTTGTGTGGAATTGTGAGCGGATAACAATTTCACACAGGAAACAGCTATGACATGATTACGAATTTC
ACAAATAAAGCATTTTTTTCACTGCATTCTAGTTGTGGTTTGTCCAAACTCATCAATGTATCTTATCATG
TCTGGATCAACTGGATAACTCAAGCTAACCAAAATCATCCCAAACTTCCCACCCCATACCCTATTACCAC
TGCCAATTACCTGTGGTTTCATTTACTCTAAACCTGTGATTCCTCTGAATTATTTTCATTTTAAAGAAAT
TGTATTTGTTAAATATGTACTACAAACTTAGTAGTTGGAAGGGCTAATTCACTCCCAAAGAAGACAAGAT
ATCCTTGATCTGTGGATCTACCACACACAAGGCTACTTCCCTGATTAGCAGAACTACACACCAGGGCCAG
GGGTCAGATATCCACTGACCTTTGGATGGTGCTACAAGCTAGTACCAGTTGAGCCAGATAAGGTAGAAGA
GGCCAATAAAGGAGAGAACACCAGCTTGTTACACCCTGTGAGCCTGCATGGGATGGATGACCCGGAGAGA
GAAGTGTTAGAGTGGAGGTTTGACAGCCGCCTAGCATTTCATCACGTGGCCCGAGAGCTGCATCCGGAGT
ACTTCAAGAACTGCTGATATCGAGCTTGCTACAAGGGACTTTCCGCTGGGGACTTTCCAGGGAGGCGTGG
CCTGGGCGGGACTGGGGAGTGGCGAGCCCTCAGATCCTGCATATAAGCAGCTGCTTTTTGCCTGTACTGG
GTCTCTCTGGTTAGACCAGATCTGAGCCTGGGAGCTCTCTGGCTAACTAGGGAACCCACTGCTTAAGCCT
CAATAAAGCTTGCCTTGAGTGCTTCAAGTAGTGTGTGCCCGTCTGTTGTGTGACTCTGGTAACTAGAGAT
CCCTCAGACCCTTTTAGTCAGTGTGGAAAATCTCTAGCAGTGGCGCCCGAACAGGGACTTGAAAGCGAAA
GGGAAACCAGAGGAGCTCTCTCGACGCAGGACTCGGCTTGCTGAAGCGCGCACGGCAAGAGGCGAGGGGC
GGCGACTGGTGAGTACGCCAAAAATTTTGACTAGCGGAGGCTAGAAGGAGAGAGATGGGTGCGAGAGCGT
CAGTATTAAGCGGGGGAGAATTAGATCGCGATGGGAAAAAATTCGGTTAAGGCCAGGGGGAAAGAAAAAA
TATAAATTAAAACATATAGTATGGGCAAGCAGGGAGCTAGAACGATTCGCAGTTAATCCTGGCCTGTTAG
AAACATCAGAAGGCTGTAGACAAATACTGGGACAGCTACAACCATCCCTTCAGACAGGATCAGAAGAACT
TAGATCATTATATAATACAGTAGCAACCCTCTATTGTGTGCATCAAAGGATAGAGATAAAAGACACCAAG
GAAGCTTTAGACAAGATAGAGGAAGAGCAAAACAAAAGTAAGACCACCGCACAGCAAGCGGCCGGCCGCT
GATCTTCAGACCTGGAGGAGGAGATATGAGGGACAATTGGAGAAGTGAATTATATAAATATAAAGTAGTA
AAAATTGAACCATTAGGAGTAGCACCCACCAAGGCAAAGAGAAGAGTGGTGCAGAGAGAAAAAAGAGCAG
TGGGAATAGGAGCTTTGTTCCTTGGGTTCTTGGGAGCAGCAGGAAGCACTATGGGCGCAGCGTCAATGAC
GCTGACGGTACAGGCCAGACAATTATTGTCTGGTATAGTGCAGCAGCAGAACAATTTGCTGAGGGCTATT
GAGGCGCAACAGCATCTGTTGCAACTCACAGTCTGGGGCATCAAGCAGCTCCAGGCAAGAATCCTGGCTG
TGGAAAGATACCTAAAGGATCAACAGCTCCTGGGGATTTGGGGTTGCTCTGGAAAACTCATTTGCACCAC
TGCTGTGCCTTGGAATGCTAGTTGGAGTAATAAATCTCTGGAACAGATTTGGAATCACACGACCTGGATG
GAGTGGGACAGAGAAATTAACAATTACACAAGCTTAATACACTCCTTAATTGAAGAATCGCAAAACCAGC
AAGAAAAGAATGAACAAGAATTATTGGAATTAGATAAATGGGCAAGTTTGTGGAATTGGTTTAACATAAC
AAATTGGCTGTGGTATATAAAATTATTCATAATGATAGTAGGAGGCTTGGTAGGTTTAAGAATAGTTTTT
GCTGTACTTTCTATAGTGAATAGAGTTAGGCAGGGATATT
